Addgene plasmid #113360: rs622-minor
Purpose: evaluate FOXA1 DIV motif enhancer activity in SNP rs62288111 minor allele (C)
Depositing lab: Ralf Jauch. Depositing organization: Guangzhou Institute of Biomedicine and Health (GIBH), Chinese Academy of Sciences. Publication: DNA-mediated dimerization on a compact sequence signature controls enhancer engagement and regulation by FOXA1. Wang X, Srivastava Y, Jankowski A, Malik V, Wei Y, Del Rosario RC, Cojocaru V, Prabhakar S, Jauch R. Nucleic Acids Res. 2018 Jun 20;46(11):5470-5486. doi: 10.1093/nar/gky259. PubMed 29669022.
Backbone
  Vector backbone: pGL4-TK
  Backbone manufacturer: Promega
  Vector type: Luciferase
Growth in bacteria
  Bacterial resistance: Ampicillin, 100 μg/mL
  Growth temperature: 37°C
  Growth strain: DH5alpha
  Copy number: High Copy
Gene/Insert
  Gene/Insert name: rs62288111 minor allele
  Species: H. sapiens (human)
  Cloning method: Restriction Enzyme; 5′ cloning site KpnI (unknown if destroyed); 3′ cloning site EcoRV (unknown if destroyed)
Terms and licenses: Academic/Nonprofit Terms; Industry Terms: Not Available to Industry
How to cite: rs622-minor was a gift from Ralf Jauch (Addgene plasmid # 113360 ; http://n2t.net/addgene:113360 ; RRID:Addgene_113360)
