[The description below was written by a language model from this plasmid's Addgene catalogue record and pLannotate feature annotations shown in this document.]
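Description:
rs622-minor is a firefly luciferase reporter plasmid built on the pGL4-TK backbone (Promega) and designed to test enhancer activity in transfected mammalian cells. It is propagated in E. coli through a high-copy ColE1/pUC-type origin and selected with ampicillin via the β-lactamase gene. The short SV40 large T antigen and tetracycline-resistance fragments flagged in the annotation appear to be non-functional backbone remnants rather than working parts.

The reporter unit consists of the herpes simplex virus thymidine kinase promoter driving the synthetic luc2 firefly luciferase coding sequence, terminated by an SV40 polyadenylation signal. The TK promoter gives a modest basal level of expression, so a regulatory element placed next to it can be scored by the change in luciferase output. Upstream of the cloning region lie a synthetic poly(A) signal and the RNA polymerase II pause site from the human α2-globin gene, which together block read-through transcription from the backbone and keep background low. The insert is a human genomic fragment carrying the minor (C) allele of SNP rs62288111, cloned between KpnI and EcoRV sites. It is not annotated in the feature table, but most likely sits in the unannotated stretch between the pause site and the TK promoter across the circular junction. The record does not give its length.

According to the catalogue entry, the plasmid is used to evaluate enhancer activity of a FOXA1 DIV motif in the context of this allele. The name implies comparison against a matching major-allele construct, to ask whether the variant alters FOXA1-dependent regulation.
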