Features (pLannotate 1.2.2; 10 found; start..end, strand, type, name):
      1..752     +  promoter       HSV TK promoter: herpes simplex virus thymidine kinase promoter
    788..2440    +  CDS            luciferase: firefly luciferase synthetic luc2 version of the luciferase gene
   2484..2605    -  polyA_signal   SV40 poly(A) signal: SV40 polyadenylation signal
   2628..2696    -  CDS            large T antigen (fragment): large T antigen from SV40 (simian virus 40)
   2712..2844    +  CDS            TcR (fragment): tetracycline efflux protein; tet; confers resistance to tetracycline
   3024..3612    -  rep_origin     ori: high-copy-number ColE1/pMB1/pBR322/pUC origin of replication
   3812..4672    -  CDS            AmpR: β-lactamase confers resistance to ampicillin, carbenicillin, and related antibiotics
   4673..4714    -  promoter       AmpR promoter (fragment): bla
   4777..4825    +  polyA_signal   poly(A) signal: synthetic polyadenylation signal
   4839..4930    +  misc_feature   pause site: RNA polymerase II transcriptional pause signal from the human α2 globin gene
>Addgene plasmid #113360 | rs622-minor | addgene full sequence | sequence record 221005 | Addgene NGS Result
AATGAGTCTTCGGACCTCGCGGGGGCCGCTTAAGCGGTGGTTAGGGTTTGTCTGACGCGGGGGGAGGGGG
AAGGAACGAAACACTCTCATTCGGAGGCGGCTCGGGGTTTGGTCTTGGTGGCCACGGGCACGCAGAAGAG
CGCCGCGATCCTCTTAAGCACCCCCCCGCCCTCCGTGGAGGCGGGGGTTTGGTCGGCGGGTGGTAACTGG
CGGGCCGCTGACTCGGGCGGGTCGCGCGCCCCAGAGTGTGACCTTTTCGGTCTGCTCGCAGACCCCCGGG
CGGCGCCGCCGCGGCGGCGACGGGCTCGCTGGGTCCTAGGCTCCATGGGGACCGTATACGTGGACAGGCT
CTGGAGCATCCGCACGACTGCGGTGATATTACCGGAGACCTTCTGCGGGACGAGCCGGGTCACGCGGCTG
ACGCGGAGCGTCCGTTGGGCGACAAACACCAGGACGGGGCACAGGTACACTATCTTGTCACCCGGAGGCG
CGAGGGACTGCAGGAGCTTCAGGGAGTGGCGCAGCTGCTTCATCCCCGTGGCCCGTTGCTCGCGTTTGCT
GGCGGTGTCCCCGGAAGAAATATATTTGCATGTCTTTAGTTCTATGATGACACAAACCCCGCCCAGCGTC
TTGTCATTGGCGAATTCGAACACGCAGATGCAGTCGGGGCGGCGCGGTCCCAGGTCCACTTCGCATATTA
AGGTGACGCGTGTGGCCTCGAACACCGAGCGACCCTGCAGCGACCCGCTTAAAAGCTTGGCAATCCGGTA
CTGTTGGTAAAGCCACCATGGAAGATGCCAAAAACATTAAGAAGGGCCCAGCGCCATTCTACCCACTCGA
AGACGGGACCGCCGGCGAGCAGCTGCACAAAGCCATGAAGCGCTACGCCCTGGTGCCCGGCACCATCGCC
TTTACCGACGCACATATCGAGGTGGACATTACCTACGCCGAGTACTTCGAGATGAGCGTTCGGCTGGCAG
AAGCTATGAAGCGCTATGGGCTGAATACAAACCATCGGATCGTGGTGTGCAGCGAGAATAGCTTGCAGTT
CTTCATGCCCGTGTTGGGTGCCCTGTTCATCGGTGTGGCTGTGGCCCCAGCTAACGACATCTACAACGAG
CGCGAGCTGCTGAACAGCATGGGCATCAGCCAGCCCACCGTCGTATTCGTGAGCAAGAAAGGGCTGCAAA
AGATCCTCAACGTGCAAAAGAAGCTACCGATCATACAAAAGATCATCATCATGGATAGCAAGACCGACTA
CCAGGGCTTCCAAAGCATGTACACCTTCGTGACTTCCCATTTGCCACCCGGCTTCAACGAGTACGACTTC
GTGCCCGAGAGCTTCGACCGGGACAAAACCATCGCCCTGATCATGAACAGTAGTGGCAGTACCGGATTGC
CCAAGGGCGTAGCCCTACCGCACCGCACCGCTTGTGTCCGATTCAGTCATGCCCGCGACCCCATCTTCGG
CAACCAGATCATCCCCGACACCGCTATCCTCAGCGTGGTGCCATTTCACCACGGCTTCGGCATGTTCACC
ACGCTGGGCTACTTGATCTGCGGCTTTCGGGTCGTGCTCATGTACCGCTTCGAGGAGGAGCTATTCTTGC
GCAGCTTGCAAGACTATAAGATTCAATCTGCCCTGCTGGTGCCCACACTATTTAGCTTCTTCGCTAAGAG
CACTCTCATCGACAAGTACGACCTAAGCAACTTGCACGAGATCGCCAGCGGCGGGGCGCCGCTCAGCAAG
GAGGTAGGTGAGGCCGTGGCCAAACGCTTCCACCTACCAGGCATCCGCCAGGGCTACGGCCTGACAGAAA
CAACCAGCGCCATTCTGATCACCCCCGAAGGGGACGACAAGCCTGGCGCAGTAGGCAAGGTGGTGCCCTT
CTTCGAGGCTAAGGTGGTGGACTTGGACACCGGTAAGACACTGGGTGTGAACCAGCGCGGCGAGCTGTGC
GTCCGTGGCCCCATGATCATGAGCGGCTACGTTAACAACCCCGAGGCTACAAACGCTCTCATCGACAAGG
ACGGCTGGCTGCACAGCGGCGACATCGCCTACTGGGACGAGGACGAGCACTTCTTCATCGTGGACCGGCT
GAAGAGCCTGATCAAATACAAGGGCTACCAGGTAGCCCCAGCCGAACTGGAGAGCATCCTGCTGCAACAC
CCCAACATCTTCGACGCCGGGGTCGCCGGCCTGCCCGACGACGATGCCGGCGAGCTGCCCGCCGCAGTCG
TCGTGCTGGAACACGGTAAAACCATGACCGAGAAGGAGATCGTGGACTATGTGGCCAGCCAGGTTACAAC
CGCCAAGAAGCTGCGCGGTGGTGTTGTGTTCGTGGACGAGGTGCCTAAAGGACTGACCGGCAAGTTGGAC
GCCCGCAAGATCCGCGAGATTCTCATTAAGGCCAAGAAGGGCGGCAAGATCGCCGTGTAATAATTCTAGA
GTCGGGGCGGCCGGCCGCTTCGAGCAGACATGATAAGATACATTGATGAGTTTGGACAAACCACAACTAG
AATGCAGTGAAAAAAATGCTTTATTTGTGAAATTTGTGATGCTATTGCTTTATTTGTAACCATTATAAGC
TGCAATAAACAAGTTAACAACAACAATTGCATTCATTTTATGTTTCAGGTTCAGGGGGAGGTGTGGGAGG
TTTTTTAAAGCAAGTAAAACCTCTACAAATGTGGTAAAATCGATAAGGATCCGTCGACCGATGCCCTTGA
GAGCCTTCAACCCAGTCAGCTCCTTCCGGTGGGCGCGGGGCATGACTATCGTCGCCGCACTTATGACTGT
CTTCTTTATCATGCAACTCGTAGGACAGGTGCCGGCAGCGCTCTTCCGCTTCCTCGCTCACTGACTCGCT
GCGCTCGGTCGTTCGGCTGCGGCGAGCGGTATCAGCTCACTCAAAGGCGGTAATACGGTTATCCACAGAA
TCAGGGGATAACGCAGGAAAGAACATGTGAGCAAAAGGCCAGCAAAAGGCCAGGAACCGTAAAAAGGCCG
CGTTGCTGGCGTTTTTCCATAGGCTCCGCCCCCCTGACGAGCATCACAAAAATCGACGCTCAAGTCAGAG
GTGGCGAAACCCGACAGGACTATAAAGATACCAGGCGTTTCCCCCTGGAAGCTCCCTCGTGCGCTCTCCT
GTTCCGACCCTGCCGCTTACCGGATACCTGTCCGCCTTTCTCCCTTCGGGAAGCGTGGCGCTTTCTCATA
GCTCACGCTGTAGGTATCTCAGTTCGGTGTAGGTCGTTCGCTCCAAGCTGGGCTGTGTGCACGAACCCCC
CGTTCAGCCCGACCGCTGCGCCTTATCCGGTAACTATCGTCTTGAGTCCAACCCGGTAAGACACGACTTA
TCGCCACTGGCAGCAGCCACTGGTAACAGGATTAGCAGAGCGAGGTATGTAGGCGGTGCTACAGAGTTCT
TGAAGTGGTGGCCTAACTACGGCTACACTAGAAGAACAGTATTTGGTATCTGCGCTCTGCTGAAGCCAGT
TACCTTCGGAAAAAGAGTTGGTAGCTCTTGATCCGGCAAACAAACCACCGCTGGTAGCGGTGGTTTTTTT
GTTTGCAAGCAGCAGATTACGCGCAGAAAAAAAGGATCTCAAGAAGATCCTTTGATCTTTTCTACGGGGT
CTGACGCTCAGTGGAACGAAAACTCACGTTAAGGGATTTTGGTCATGAGATTATCAAAAAGGATCTTCAC
CTAGATCCTTTTAAATTAAAAATGAAGTTTTAAATCAATCTAAAGTATATATGAGTAAACTTGGTCTGAC
AGCGGCCGCAAATGCTAAACCACTGCAGTGGTTACCAGTGCTTGATCAGTGAGGCACCGATCTCAGCGAT
CTGCCTATTTCGTTCGTCCATAGTGGCCTGACTCCCCGTCGTGTAGATCACTACGATTCGTGAGGGCTTA
CCATCAGGCCCCAGCGCAGCAATGATGCCGCGAGAGCCGCGTTCACCGGCCCCCGATTTGTCAGCAATGA
ACCAGCCAGCAGGGAGGGCCGAGCGAAGAAGTGGTCCTGCTACTTTGTCCGCCTCCATCCAGTCTATGAG
CTGCTGTCGTGATGCTAGAGTAAGAAGTTCGCCAGTGAGTAGTTTCCGAAGAGTTGTGGCCATTGCTACT
GGCATCGTGGTATCACGCTCGTCGTTCGGTATGGCTTCGTTCAACTCTGGTTCCCAGCGGTCAAGCCGGG
TCACATGATCACCCATATTATGAAGAAATGCAGTCAGCTCCTTAGGGCCTCCGATCGTTGTCAGAAGTAA
GTTGGCCGCGGTGTTGTCGCTCATGGTAATGGCAGCACTACACAATTCTCTTACCGTCATGCCATCCGTA
AGATGCTTTTCCGTGACCGGCGAGTACTCAACCAAGTCGTTTTGTGAGTAGTGTATACGGCGACCAAGCT
GCTCTTGCCCGGCGTCTATACGGGACAACACCGCGCCACATAGCAGTACTTTGAAAGTGCTCATCATCGG
GAATCGTTCTTCGGGGCGGAAAGACTCAAGGATCTTGCCGCTATTGAGATCCAGTTCGATATAGCCCACT
CTTGCACCCAGTTGATCTTCAGCATCTTTTACTTTCACCAGCGTTTCGGGGTGTGCAAAAACAGGCAAGC
AAAATGCCGCAAAGAAGGGAATGAGTGCGACACGAAAATGTTGGATGCTCATACTCGTCCTTTTTCAATA
TTATTGAAGCATTTATCAGGGTTACTAGTACGTCTCTCAAGGATAAGTAAGTAATATTAAGGTACGGGAG
GTATTGGACAGGCCGCAATAAAATATCTTTATTTTCATTACATCTGTGTGTTGGTTTTTTGTGTGAATCG
ATAGTACTAACATACGCTCTCCATCAAAACAAAACGAAACAAAACAAACTAGCAAAATAGGCTGTCCCCA
GTGCAAGTGCAGGTGCCAGAACATTTCTCTGGCCTAACTGGCCGGTACCCCGTGATAAGAAATGGCCCAG
GTAGGCAGAGTCACCAATGTACCATGCTTGCCTTTCTAACCAAAATCTCATCCTTATTTCTTGTTCTCTT
AAAATCTCTGGTCCTATGTCTTCTAGTCTTCCTAAAAAAAGGCATCCTATCTCCATAATTATCCCGTCTT
GCCTTTTCCAGTATCTTTTCTTTTATAGTATATACTTCAGAATCAACACTTGCATTTTTTATATTTGAGA
GTTAAATGGAAACTTTCTTCTGCGGAATTCCATGTGCTTGCTTTCTTTATTTTTCCATTAAAATTATTCA
AGTCTATCATAAGTATACAAGTTACAGGGTTTTATTTGATAAAATACCAGTATTCAAAAGCAGCAAATAG
AAGGTTGGATGCTTTGCTAGTTATTGACAGCAAGAGCCTTTTGCCTGTGTTCAAGATTGGGTAATAATCT
ATTGTTATAGAGTTTATTAATTCCATTAAAGCCTTTAGTATAAGCTCATATTAATTGTATCTTTAAGCTT
CATTCCTCAGCTTAGCAGATTA
