>Addgene plasmid #113360 | rs622-minor | depositor partial sequence | sequence record 221006 | minor
TCAGAATCAAC
